Addgene plasmid #195742: P-BT2818
Purpose: pBolux harboring the promoter region upstream of BT2818
Depositing lab: Guy Townsend. Depositing organization: Pennsylvania State University, College of Medicine. Publication: Harnessing gut microbes for glycan detection and quantification. Modesto JL, Pearce VH, Townsend GE 2nd. Nat Commun. 2023 Jan 17;14(1):275. doi: 10.1038/s41467-022-35626-2. PubMed 36650134.
Backbone
  Vector backbone: pBolux
  Backbone size w/o insert (bp): 13807
  Total vector size (bp): 14107
  Vector type: Bacterial Expression
  Selectable markers: Tetracycline in Bacteroides species
Growth in bacteria
  Bacterial resistance: Ampicillin, 100 μg/mL
  Growth temperature: 37°C
  Growth strain: Pir1
  Copy number: Unknown
Gene/Insert
  Gene/Insert name: The B. thetaiotaomicron BT2818 promoter cloned into pBolux
  Species: Bacteroides thetaiotaomicron
  Insert size (bp): 300
  Promoter: BT2818
  Cloning method: Ligation Independent Cloning
  Sequencing primers: 5′ CGCCAGGGTTTTCCCAGTCACGAC; 3′ TGCGGACGTCAAATCAACAG
Terms and licenses: Academic/Nonprofit Terms; Industry Terms: Not Available to Industry
How to cite: P-BT2818 was a gift from Guy Townsend (Addgene plasmid # 195742 ; http://n2t.net/addgene:195742 ; RRID:Addgene_195742)
