[The description below was written by a language model from this plasmid's Addgene catalogue record and pLannotate feature annotations shown in this document.]
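Description:
P-BT2818 is a bioluminescent transcriptional reporter plasmid for Bacteroides, built by inserting a roughly 300 bp promoter region from upstream of the Bacteroides thetaiotaomicron gene BT2818 into the pBolux backbone, giving a construct of about 14.1 kb. The payload is a luciferase operon annotated as Photorhabdus luminescens lux genes arranged in the order luxC, luxD, luxE, luxA, luxB. LuxA and LuxB form the luciferase, while LuxC, LuxD and LuxE make up the fatty acid reductase system that regenerates the aldehyde substrate, so light is produced without added substrate. The BT2818 promoter fragment itself is not annotated in the feature table, but the unannotated interval between a pUC-type multiple cloning site remnant and the start of luxC is consistent with its placement directly upstream of the operon, so that luminescence reports BT2818 promoter activity.

For propagation in E. coli the plasmid carries β-lactamase (ampicillin resistance) with its own promoter and an annotated ColE1/pMB1-type origin. The record lists a Pir1 growth strain, which normally supports R6K-type origins, though no such origin is annotated. The tetQ ribosomal protection gene provides tetracycline selection in Bacteroides species. Several kilobases, notably between the two short pBR322 bom fragments, carry no annotation, so the record does not state how the plasmid is transferred to or maintained in Bacteroides. The remaining hits (rop, lacZα, lacI fragments, lac promoter/operator, a short hsp70 poly(A) match) appear to be cloning-vector remnants or incidental matches. According to the associated publication title, the construct belongs to a set of reporters used to harness gut microbes for glycan detection and quantification.
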