Features (pLannotate 1.2.2; 20 found; start..end, strand, type, name):
    595..630     +  CDS            rop (fragment): Rop protein, which maintains plasmids at low copy number; rop
    732..780     +  misc_feature   bom (fragment): basis of mobility region from pBR322
   3488..3539    +  misc_feature   bom (fragment): basis of mobility region from pBR322
   3545..3702    -  CDS            lacZα (fragment): LacZα fragment of β-galactosidase; lacZ fragment
   3699..3726    +  misc_feature   MCS (fragment): pUC18/19 multiple cloning site
   4051..4068    +  polyA_signal   hsp70 poly(A) (fragment): polyadenlyation signal from the Drosophila melanogaster hsp70Ab gene
   4081..5519    +  CDS            LuxC (fragment): LuxC fatty acid reductase; luxC; from the Photorhabdus luminescens bioluminescence operon
   5572..6495    +  CDS            LuxD: LuxD acyltransferase; luxD; from the Photorhabdus luminescens bioluminescence operon
   6516..7628    +  CDS            LuxE: LuxE; luxE; from the Photorhabdus luminescens bioluminescence operon
   7712..8790    +  CDS            LuxA (fragment): LuxA luciferase subunit; luxA; from the Photorhabdus luminescens bioluminescence operon
   8814..9785    +  CDS            LuxB: LuxB luciferase subunit; luxB; from the Photorhabdus luminescens bioluminescence operon
   9788..9812    +  misc_feature   MCS (fragment): pUC18/19 multiple cloning site
   9847..9869    -  protein_bind   lac operator (fragment): The lac repressor binds to the lac operator to inhibit transcription in E. coli. This inhibition can be relieved by adding lactose or isopropyl-β-D-thiogalactopyranoside (IPTG). lac repressor encoded by lacI
   9873..9903    -  promoter       lac promoter: promoter for the E. coli lac operon
   9918..9939    -  protein_bind   CAP binding site: CAP binding activates transcription in the presence of cAMP. E. coli catabolite activator protein
   9952..10044   -  CDS            lacI (fragment): lac repressor; lacI; The lac repressor binds to the lac operator to inhibit transcription in E. coli. This inhibition can be relieved by adding lactose or isopropyl-β-D-thiogalactopyranoside (IPTG).
  10227..10815   -  rep_origin     ori: high-copy-number ColE1/pMB1/pBR322/pUC origin of replication
  10986..11846   -  CDS            AmpR: β-lactamase; bla; confers resistance to ampicillin, carbenicillin, and related antibiotics
  11847..11951   -  promoter       AmpR promoter: bla
  12122..14044   -  CDS            tetQ: TETQ_BACT4 - Also known as tet(Q). Protein inferred from homology: Swiss-Prot protein existence level 3. Abolishes the inhibitory effect of tetracyclin on protein synthesis by a non-covalent modification of the ribosomes. From Bacteroides thetaiotaomicron.
>Addgene plasmid #195742 | P-BT2818 | addgene full sequence | sequence record 383966 | Addgene NGS Result
TTTAATACCTCCTCGTAGCATATGAGAACTACAGGATTCCTAACTCGTATTAATATGTATATTATTACTG
CCGCATAACGATTACAAAATTACACAAAAAAATATATCTAACAAAAGTAGGAGGATTTTTTAACTTTTTA
CCATAGACATTTTATTAGGGAAACGTAGGTTCAACTGGTAAGTACAAATAAGTAGAAATGTTTGAACAAC
ACTGTTTTAGGAAGTTGAAAAATCAAGTTTCTCTCTCGGTATAGCGTTTATTTTGGCCAATATCTTCTTT
AGTTTGGCATTTGAGTATTTCCCATTCGTGTTCTATTTAGCTCCTTATTATGAGTATGTAGCAAGTTGCT
TATCAAATTCAGCCTCTTTGAGGGTCAAATATGGTTTTGCAAATGGTGACTGACAAGACATAAACAAGGT
CAGCAGGATTTTTTACATAAATGGACATGAATGTATATAACGGGGTTTGAGGGCCAATGGAACGAAAACG
TACGTTAAGGAGATAATTCGTTGTTTATATTTAAATTTAGCTAAGAAACCATTATTATCATGACATTAAC
CTATAAAAATAGGCGTATCACGAGGCCCTTTCGTCTCGCGCGTTTCGGTGATGACGGTGAAAACCTCTGA
CACATGCAGCTCCCGGAGACGGTCACAGCTTGTCTGTAAGCGGATGCCGGGAGCAGACAAGCCCGTCAGG
GCGCGTCAGCGGGTGTTGGCGGGTGTCGGGGCTGGCTTAACTATGCGGCATCAGAGCAGATTGTACTGAG
AGTGCACCATTCCCCGACCGATGATTTTTAAGTGACTGATTTTGTGCTGTTTTGGGGGTATATTAAGAAT
AAAAGAAATAGAATAAGTTAAGTACTTGATACACAATATAGGGCATTTTCCATATTGGAAATTCTCATTT
TCCAATCTAGAAAATACCGATTTCCTAATATGATACTAAATAGGAAAATAATATTTCCCTTAATATTGTT
TTTATGGAAAATAATAGTTTACTTTGTGGAGAATAATATTTCCCAAAAACATATCAAAATGGAAAATAAA
AAAGCAGTTAAGTTAACCGATTTTCAAAAGAACGAAGAAAATCCTTTTATGAAACAAGCTATAGAAGGTA
TTGAAAATCATGTTGTTAAAAAGTATAAGAGTAATAGTGGTGGCGATAAGAGAGCTGTAGTAGCTTTAGC
CGACACTGAAACTGGAGAAGTGTTTAAGACTTCGTTTATCCGTCAAATAGAAGTAGATGAAGAACAATTC
ACTAAATTGTATCTTTCTAACTTTGCTGCATTCTTTGACCTATCACAAGCAGCTATTCGGGTTTTTGGTT
ACTTTATGACCTGCATGAAACCCAAAAATGATTTAATCATTTTCAATAGAAAAAAATGCCTAGAATATAC
CAAATACAAAACAGACAAAGCCGTTTATAAAGGACTTGCAGAACTTGTAAAAGCTGAAATCATAGCCCGA
GGACCAGCCGATAATCTTTGGTTTATTAATCCTCTGATAGTATTCAATGGTGACCGAGTGACATTTGCTA
AAACATACGTTCGGAAAAAGACTTTAGCTGCCCAAAAGAAAGAAGAAGCAGAGAAACGACAATTATCACT
TGGCTTTGATGAACAGTAACACTCCATTGAGTGAAGCTGCCGTTTGGTCGCTCCCCCTTTGGGGGCGGGG
GGGGATAGATAAAGTTCCTCTATGTAAAGTTATAATGGGGGATGAAAGGCAAGGTTCGCTAACCTTACCC
CGATTGTTTATGCTTCCCAGCATTCAATCTATCCCCGTTTATGGGTTTCTCTTTCACCCTACAAAGATAA
CCTCATGGGGGAAAAATGTCCAAGAATATGGGGTAAAAACTATCAAGTCGGTAGAAAATAAGTATCTTTG
AAGTACATTTTTAGTAGAGGTACTGGTGTGCCTAGGCGAAGCAGATAGGCAAAAATAAAGCCGCTGGAGA
TGTCGGATGTCCGTCAATTAACTCCAGCGGCTTGTATTTTGGTAACTCTCCCGTATCGGTCAGCTACCGT
TTGGTCAGCAACAAAGGTAGTACTTTATTATCGCAAATCCAAATGTTTTTCCCTTTATTTGTGCATTTAC
AAAACATTCACTAACTTCGCACCTATGCAGTATGGTGATAGCACACTAGCACCCTAAAGAGTGCGTGTGT
AAGGGGACAAGCCCCCTTAACCCCCTGTCAGCCGGCTGTCACCGGCTGTTATCGATTGTCACAAAAATGT
TAACTTATGGGAGCAACAAGTATTCATGTACAAGCAGTGAAGCCGGGGAGCGAGATTCACAACTTTAGGG
AAAAAGAGTTGGACTATGTTCGTCCCGAACTTAGTCATTTGAATGAAAGCTGGGTTGGAGATAGCATTTC
CCATCGGCTGGAGAGTGCAAAACAAAGATATCTCGATACGGTTGGGCAGAAGATGCAGGCTAAAGCCGCA
CCCATACGAGAGGGAGTAATAGTAATCAAACAAGAAACCACTATGCAGGAACTCCAGCAGTTTGCCACGG
TCTGCAAAGAACGTTTCGGTATCGAAGCGTTTCAAATCCATATACACAAGGACGAAGGATACATGAACGC
AAAGCAGTGGACACCTAACCTTCATGCCCATGTAGTTTTCGATTGGACGCAGCCGAATGGGAAAAGTGTG
CGTTTATCGCGTGATGACATGGCAGAACTCCAAACCATAGCATCTGAAACACTGGGCATGGAACGTGGCG
TTTCTTCTGACCGCAAACACTTATCGGCTATGCAGTACAAGACCGAATGTGCGAAAGAACAGCTTCAGGA
ACTATCCAACGATATATCCAGTGCATTAGACAAATACAAGGACGCACAAAACCAGCTTCTTCAGCTTCAG
AAGGAACTACGTTCCATTGAAACAAAGAAGAACGTCCAAAAACTCATTTCTAAGGCTTCAGAGAAGTTTT
ACGGCTTGATTGGAAAAACAGTCAACGATAGGGAAAAGGATGCCTTAAAAGCCAAAGTAAAGACTTTAGA
GGGGGAAAATGAACAACTATCCGATAGACTGGGAAAGGCTATACTTGAAAAAGAGCGAAACAGCACAAAG
GCATTCAAAGCCGAGAATGACAAGGAGTATTATAGACAACAAATGGACAACGCAAGGACAACCAGTAACC
TATTAAGGACGGAGAACCAAAAACTAAAAGCCGAAACCAAGGAGTTGAAAAAAGAACTTGGTAAGATGAA
AGACTTGTTCAATTCCGAACAACTGGAGGCTTTAAGGCATCATTTCCCAAACATATCAAAAGCTATGGAA
GAGGGGAAAGACCTATTCAAGCAAATCACCAGAAGCAGAGGTTTCGGCATGGGTATGTAACCCCCCCCCG
CCCCCAAAGGGGGAGCGACCAAACGGCAGCCTCTCTCAATGGAGTGTTACACCGTTCGGATTCAGAAAAC
ATTTTGCAGGGTTCGGAAAACGGTTGTGTGCTTATTCTAAAAAAAGTTTATGGTGTGTATGCGGTGTGAA
ATACCGCACAGATGCGTAAGGAGAAAATACCGCATCAGGCGCCATTCGCCATTCAGGCTGCGCAACTGTT
GGGAAGGGCGATCGGTGCGGGCCTCTTCGCTATTACGCCAGCTGGCGAAAGGGGGATGTGCTGCAAGGCG
ATTAAGTTGGGTAACGCCAGGGTTTTCCCAGTCACGACGTTGTAAAACGACGGCCAGTGAATTCGAGCTC
GGTACCCGGGGATCCTGTTCCTTACAAAGCCTCCTTTTCCATTCCGTCTATAATTTTGTATCAAGGTCTA
CCCATTTGTTACAGATAGTGTTTCTAGCTATTTGTGCACCTAATTTGGTGAATATTGCACGTCCATTTTT
CACATCACCCCTAATTTTGCATCATCATTAAAAGATAAATGAAGTTAACCTTATTGCACATAAGCAAAGG
ATATATTTAGAAACTGAAGAGAGAATAAAGAGAATAAAAGTCACCCCCAACCCGGTTGACCTAACTATAA
ACTAAATATATTATTAACCTATCAAATTAAACAGTACTAGTCACTCCCGCATTTTAAAATAAAATAAATT
ATTTATTTAATTAAACGAATATGACTAAAAAAATTTCATTCATTATTAACGGCCAGGTTGAAATCTTTCC
CGAAGGTGATGATTTAGTGCAATCCATTAATTTTGGTGATAATAGTGTTTACCTGCCAATATTGAATGAC
TCTCATGTAAAAAACATTATTGATTGTAATGGAAATAACGAATTACGGTTGCATAACATTGTCAATTTTC
TCTATACGGTAGGGCAAAGATGGAAAAATGAAGAATACTCAAGACGCAGGACATACATTCGTGACTTAAA
AAAATATATGGGATATTCAGAAGAAATGGCTAAGCTAGAGGCCAATTGGATATCTATGATTTTATGTTCT
AAAGGCGGCCTTTATGATGTTGTAGAAAATGAACTTGGTTCTCGCCATATCATGGATGAATGGCTACCTC
AGGATGAAAGTTATGTTCGGGCTTTTCCGAAAGGTAAATCTGTACATCTGTTGGCAGGTAATGTTCCATT
ATCTGGGATCATGTCTATATTACGCGCAATTTTAACTAAGAATCAGTGTATTATAAAAACATCGTCAACC
GATCCTTTTACCGCTAATGCATTAGCGTTAAGTTTTATTGATGTAGACCCTAATCATCCGATAACGCGCT
CTTTATCTGTTATATATTGGCCCCACCAAGGTGATACATCACTCGCAAAAGAAATTATGCAACATGCGGA
TGTTATTGTCGCTTGGGGAGGGCCAGATGCGATTAATTGGGCGGTAGAGCATGCGCCATCTTATGCTGAT
GTGATTAAATTTGGTTCTAAAAAGAGTCTTTGCATTATCGATAATCCTGTTGATTTGACGTCCGCAGCGA
CAGGTGCGGCTCATGATGTTTGTTTTTACGATCAGCGAGCTTGTTTTTCTGCCCAAAACATATATTACAT
GGGAAATCATTATGAGGAATTTAAGTTAGCGTTGATAGAAAAACTTAATCTATATGCGCATATATTACCG
AATGCCAAAAAAGATTTTGATGAAAAGGCGGCCTATTCTTTAGTTCAAAAAGAAAGCTTGTTTGCTGGAT
TAAAAGTAGAGGTGGATATTCATCAACGTTGGATGATTATTGAGTCAAATGCAGGTGTGGAATTTAATCA
ACCACTTGGCAGATGTGTGTACCTTCATCACGTCGATAATATTGAGCAAATATTGCCTTATGTTCAAAAA
AATAAGACGCAAACCATATCTATTTTTCCTTGGGAGTCATCATTTAAATATCGAGATGCGTTAGCATTAA
AAGGTGCGGAAAGGATTGTAGAAGCAGGAATGAATAACATATTTCGAGTTGGTGGATCTCATGACGGAAT
GAGACCGTTGCAACGATTAGTGACATATATTTCTCATGAAAGGCCATCTAACTATACGGCTAAGGATGTT
GCGGTTGAAATAGAACAGACTCGATTCCTGGAAGAAGATAAGTTCCTTGTATTTGTCCCGTAATCCGCAT
GGCAAATTGTAAATTGTAAATCGTAAAATAGTAATATATTAATGGAAAATAAATCCAAATATAAAACCAT
CGACCACGTTATTTGTGTTGAAGGAAATAAAAAAATTCATGTTTGGGAAACGCTGCCAGAAGAAAACAGC
CCAAAGAGAAAGAATGCCATTATTATTGCGTCTGGTTTTGCCCGCAGGATGGATCATTTTGCTGGTCTGG
CGGAATATTTATCGCGGAATGGATTTCATGTGATCCGCTATGATTCGCTTCACCACGTTGGATTGAGTTC
AGGGACAATTGATGAATTTACAATGTCTATAGGAAAGCAGAGCTTGTTAGCAGTGGTTGATTGGTTAACT
ACACGAAAAATAAATAACTTCGGTATGTTGGCTTCAAGCTTATCTGCGCGGATAGCTTATGCAAGCCTAT
CTGAAATCAATGCTTCGTTTTTAATCACCGCAGTCGGTGTTGTTAACTTAAGATATTCTCTTGAAAGAGC
TTTAGGGTTTGATTATCTCAGTCTACCCATTAATGAATTGCCGAATAATCTAGATTTTGAAGGCCATAAA
TTGGGTGCTGAAGTCTTTGCGAGAGATTGTCTTGATTTTGGTTGGGAAGATTTAGCTTCTACAATTAATA
ACATGATGTATCTTGATATACCGTTTATTGCTTTTACTGCAAATAACGATAATTGGGTCAAGCAAGATGA
AGTTATCACATTGTTATCAAATATTCGTAGTAATCGATGCAAGATATATTCTTTGTTAGGAAGTTCGCAT
GACTTGAGTGAAAATTTAGTGGTCCTGCGCAATTTTTATCAATCGGTTACGAAAGCCGCTATCGCGATGG
ATAATGATCATCTGGATATTGATGTTGATATTACTGAACCGTCATTTGAACATTTAACTATTGCGACAGT
CAATGAACGCCGAATGAGAATTGAGATTGAAAATCAAGCGATTTCGCTGTCTTAATAAGGAGGAGGATAA
AGAATATGACTTCATATGTTGATAAACAAGAAATTACAGCAAGCTCAGAAATTGATGATTTGATTTTTTC
GAGCGATCCATTAGTGTGGTCTTACGACGAGCAGGAAAAAATCAGAAAGAAACTTGTGCTTGATGCATTT
CGTAATCATTATAAACATTGTCGAGAATATCGTCACTACTGTCAGGCACACAAAGTAGATGACAATATTA
CGGAAATTGATGACATACCTGTATTCCCAACATCGGTTTTTAAGTTTACTCGCTTATTAACTTCTCAGGA
AAACGAGATTGAAAGTTGGTTTACCAGTAGCGGCACGAATGGTTTAAAAAGTCAGGTGGCGCGTGACAGA
TTAAGTATTGAGAGACTCTTAGGCTCTGTGAGTTATGGCATGAAATATGTTGGTAGTTGGTTTGATCATC
AAATAGAATTAGTCAATTTGGGACCAGATAGATTTAATGCTCATAATATTTGGTTTAAATATGTTATGAG
TTTGGTGGAATTGTTATATCCTACGACATTTACCGTAACAGAAGAACGAATAGATTTTGTTAAAACATTG
AATAGTCTTGAACGAATAAAAAATCAAGGGAAAGATCTTTGTCTTATTGGTTCGCCATACTTTATTTATT
TACTCTGCCATTATATGAAAGATAAAAAAATCTCATTTTCTGGAGATAAAAGCCTTTATATCATAACCGG
AGGCGGCTGGAAAAGTTACGAAAAAGAATCTCTGAAACGTGATGATTTCAATCATCTTTTATTTGATACT
TTCAATCTCAGTGATATTAGTCAGATCCGAGATATATTTAATCAAGTTGAACTCAACACTTGTTTCTTTG
AGGATGAAATGCAGCGTAAACATGTTCCGCCGTGGGTATATGCGCGAGCGCTTGATCCTGAAACGTTGAA
ACCTGTACCTGATGGAACGCCGGGGTTGATGAGTTATATGGATGCGTCAGCAACCAGTTATCCAGCATTT
ATTGTTACCGATGATGTCGGGATAATTAGCAGAGAATATGGTAAGTATCCCGGCGTGCTCGTTGAAATTT
TACGTCGCGTCAATACGAGGACGCAGAAAGGGTGTGCTTTAAGCTTAAACCAAGCATTTAATAGTTGATA
TAAATGAAGGGTGAAGAAGGATGAATGAAGGTAACACTCATAAACTCGAAATTCTTCATTCTTAATTTTT
AATTAAAATATATGAAATTTGGAAACTTTTTGCTTACATACCAACCTCCCCAATTTTCTCAAACAGAGGT
AATGAAACGTTTGGTTAAATTAGGTCGCATCTCTGAGGAGTGTGGTTTTGATACCGTATGGTTACTGGAG
CATCATTTCACGGAGTTTGGTTTGCTTGGTAACCCTTATGTCGCTGCTGCATATTTACTTGGCGCGACTA
AAAAATTGAATGTAGGAACTGCCGCTATTGTTCTTCCCACAGCCCATCCAGTACGCCAACTTGAAGATGT
GAATTTATTGGATCAAATGTCAAAAGGACGATTTCGGTTTGGTATTTGCCGAGGGCTTTACAACAAGGAC
TTTCGCGTATTCGGCACAGATATGAATAACAGTCGCGCCTTAGCGGAATGCTGGTACGGGCTGATAAAGA
ATGGCATGACAGAGGGATATATGGAAGCTGATAATGAACATATCAAGTTCCATAAGGTAAAAGTAAACCC
CGCGGCGTATAGCAGAGGTGGCGCACCGGTTTATGTGGTGGCTGAATCAGCTTCGACGACTGAGTGGGCT
GCTCAATTTGGCCTACCGATGATATTAAGTTGGATTATAAATACTAACGAAAAGAAAGCACAACTTGAGC
TTTATAATGAAGTGGCTCAAGAATATGGGCACGATATTCATAATATCGACCATTGCTTATCATATATAAC
ATCTGTAGATCATGACTCAATTAAAGCGAAAGAGATTTGCCGGAAATTTCTGGGGCATTGGTATGATTCT
TATGTGAATGCTACGACTATTTTTGATGATTCAGACCAAACAAGAGGTTATGATTTCAATAAAGGGCAGT
GGCGTGACTTTGTATTAAAAGGACATAAAGATACTAATCGCCGTATTGATTACAGTTACGAAATCAATCC
CGTGGGAACGCCGCAGGAATGTATTGACATAATTCAAAAAGACATTGATGCTACAGGAATATCAAATATT
TGTTGTGGATTTGAAGCTAATGGAACAGTAGACGAAATTATTGCTTCCATGAAGCTCTTCCAGTCTGATG
TCATGCCATTTCTTAAAGAAAAACAACGTTCGCTATTATAAAGAAAGGAATAAGACAATGGATATGAAAT
TTGGATTGTTCTTCCTTAACTTCATCAATTCAACAACTGTTCAAGAACAAAGTATAGTTCGCATGCAGGA
AATAACGGAGTATGTTGATAAGTTGAATTTTGAACAGATTTTAGTGTATGAAAATCATTTTTCAGATAAT
GGTGTTGTCGGCGCTCCTCTGACTGTTTCTGGTTTTCTGCTCGGTTTAACAGAGAAAATTAAAATTGGTT
CATTAAATCACATCATTACAACTCATCATCCTGTCCGCATAGCGGAGGAAGCTTGCTTATTGGATCAGTT
AAGTGAAGGGAGATTTATTTTAGGGTTTAGTGATTGCGAAAAAAAAGATGAAATGCATTTTTTTAATCGC
CCGGTTGAATATCAACAGCAACTATTTGAAGAGTGTTATGAAATCATTAACGATGCTTTAACAACAGGCT
ATTGTAATCCAGATAACGATTTTTATAGCTTCCCTAAAATATCTGTAAATCCCCATGCTTATACGCCAGG
CGGACCTCGGAAATATGTAACAGCAACCAGTCATCATATTGTTGAGTGGGCGGCCAAAAAAGGTATTCCT
CTCATCTTTAAGTGGGATGATTCTAATGATGTTAGATATGAATATGCTGAAAGATATAAAGCCGTTGCGG
ATAAATATGACGTTGACCTATCAGAGATAGACCATCAGTTAATGATATTAGTTAACTATAACGAAGATAG
TAATAAAGCTAAACAAGAGACGCGTGCATTTATTAGTGATTATGTTCTTGAAATGCACCCTAATGAAAAT
TTCGAAAATAAACTTGAAGAAATAATTGCAGAAAACGCTGTCGGAAATTATACGGAGTGTATAACTGCGG
CTAAGTTGGCAATTGAAAAGTGTGGTGCGAAAAGTGTATTGCTGTCCTTTGAACCAATGAATGATTTGAT
GAGCCAAAAAAATGTAATCAATATTGTTGATGATAATATTAAAAAGTACCACATGTAAGTCGACCTGCAG
GCATGCAAGCTTGGCGTAATCATGGTCATAGCTGTTTCCTGTGTGAAATTGTTATCCGCTCACAATTCCA
CACAACATACGAGCCGGAAGCATAAAGTGTAAAGCCTGGGGTGCCTAATGAGTGAGCTAACTCACATTAA
TTGCGTTGCGCTCACTGCCCGCTTTCCAGTCGGGAAACCTGTCGTGCCAGCTGCATTAATGAATCGGCCA
ACGCGCGGGGAGAGGCGGTTTGCGTATTGGGCGCTCTTCCGCTTCCTCGCTCACTGACTCGCTGCGCTCG
GTCGTTCGGCTGCGGCGAGCGGTATCAGCTCACTCAAAGGCGGTAATACGGTTATCCACAGAATCAGGGG
ATAACGCAGGAAAGAACATGTGAGCAAAAGGCCAGCAAAAGGCCAGGAACCGTAAAAAGGCCGCGTTGCT
GGCGTTTTTCCATAGGCTCCGCCCCCCTGACGAGCATCACAAAAATCGACGCTCAAGTCAGAGGTGGCGA
AACCCGACAGGACTATAAAGATACCAGGCGTTTCCCCCTGGAAGCTCCCTCGTGCGCTCTCCTGTTCCGA
CCCTGCCGCTTACCGGATACCTGTCCGCCTTTCTCCCTTCGGGAAGCGTGGCGCTTTCTCATAGCTCACG
CTGTAGGTATCTCAGTTCGGTGTAGGTCGTTCGCTCCAAGCTGGGCTGTGTGCACGAACCCCCCGTTCAG
CCCGACCGCTGCGCCTTATCCGGTAACTATCGTCTTGAGTCCAACCCGGTAAGACACGACTTATCGCCAC
TGGCAGCAGCCACTGGTAACAGGATTAGCAGAGCGAGGTATGTAGGCGGTGCTACAGAGTTCTTGAAGTG
GTGGCCTAACTACGGCTACACTAGAAGAACAGTATTTGGTATCTGCGCTCTGCTGAAGCCAGTTACCTTC
GGAAAAAGAGTTGGTAGCTCTTGATCCGGCAAACAAACCACCGCTGGTAGCGGTGGTTTTTTTGTTTGCA
AGCAGCAGATTACGCGCAGAAAAAAAGGATCTCAAGAAGATCCTTTGATCTTTTCTACGGGGTCTGACGC
TCAGTGGAACGAAAACTCACGTTAAGGGATTTTGGTCATGAGATTATCAAAAAGGATCTTCACCTAGATC
CTTTTAAATTAAAAATGAAGTTTTAAATCAATCTAAAGTATATATGAGTAAACTTGGTCTGACAGTTACC
AATGCTTAATCAGTGAGGCACCTATCTCAGCGATCTGTCTATTTCGTTCATCCATAGTTGCCTGACTCCC
CGTCGTGTAGATAACTACGATACGGGAGGGCTTACCATCTGGCCCCAGTGCTGCAATGATACCGCGAGAC
CCACGCTCACCGGCTCCAGATTTATCAGCAATAAACCAGCCAGCCGGAAGGGCCGAGCGCAGAAGTGGTC
CTGCAACTTTATCCGCCTCCATCCAGTCTATTAATTGTTGCCGGGAAGCTAGAGTAAGTAGTTCGCCAGT
TAATAGTTTGCGCAACGTTGTTGCCATTGCTACAGGCATCGTGGTGTCACGCTCGTCGTTTGGTATGGCT
TCATTCAGCTCCGGTTCCCAACGATCAAGGCGAGTTACATGATCCCCCATGTTGTGCAAAAAAGCGGTTA
GCTCCTTCGGTCCTCCGATCGTTGTCAGAAGTAAGTTGGCCGCAGTGTTATCACTCATGGTTATGGCAGC
ACTGCATAATTCTCTTACTGTCATGCCATCCGTAAGATGCTTTTCTGTGACTGGTGAGTACTCAACCAAG
TCATTCTGAGAATAGTGTATGCGGCGACCGAGTTGCTCTTGCCCGGCGTCAATACGGGATAATACCGCGC
CACATAGCAGAACTTTAAAAGTGCTCATCATTGGAAAACGTTCTTCGGGGCGAAAACTCTCAAGGATCTT
ACCGCTGTTGAGATCCAGTTCGATGTAACCCACTCGTGCACCCAACTGATCTTCAGCATCTTTTACTTTC
ACCAGCGTTTCTGGGTGAGCAAAAACAGGAAGGCAAAATGCCGCAAAAAAGGGAATAAGGGCGACACGGA
AATGTTGAATACTCATACTCTTCCTTTTTCAATATTATTGAAGCATTTATCAGGGTTATTGTCTCATGAG
CGGATACATATTTGAATGTATTTAGAAAAATAAACAAATAGGGGTTCCGCGCACATTTCCCCGAAAAGTG
CCACCTGCGTCTATTTTTTTATTGCCAAGTTCTAATGCTTCTATCTCCTGCCATTCATAGAGGCTATTAT
ATGCCATACATCCGATAAGAATGGAGATAAGTATATATCCCAACTGTATTGCCTTATAGAAATTTCCTGA
CCGCTCCATTATTTTGATGACATTGATTTTTGGAACATGAATAAAAGTTTATCTTTTTCGTTCATGCGGA
TATTATCAGAATAACCGCCTTTTGTTATTTGATACCCGCATGGCTTAACCATAAAAATGCCTAAGCCCTT
AGTGTATGAACTTACTTCTGATGCATAGTCTTTACTTGTATTTAATGGAACTTTCCCTTTAATATGACAC
CACTCATTATTGCAACTGATGTCTTCAATCTCAGACATCATTTTTTGCAAATCTGTAATAGCTTTGGAAC
TTGCCGCTTGGGGTATCTGCAACTCAAAATAGAGCATCGGTTCGAGAATGTCCACACCTGACTGTTGCAA
GGCCAGCCTGAAGACATAAGGGGTCAGCTGTCTGAAATCAGCAGGTGTACTTACCGGGCTATAATACTCG
GCTTGAGTAAAAGTTACTTTCAGATCAGTCACTTCCCATCCATGTAACCCGGATTGGCAAGACATACGAA
TCCCTTCAAAAACGGCATTTTGAAAAGAATGGTTCAGATAACCATAGGAGATGTCACTTTCGATTTGCAA
CCCTGTCCCTAACGGTAAGGGTTCAAGAGTCAGCCCTATTGTGGCCCAATAAGGGTTGGGCGGCACTTCG
ATCTGAATAATCTTATTGACCTTTTTTACAGGTCGTTCTTTGTATATAGTCTTGATCTCATCAAAATGGA
CCTTTACGGAAAATCGTTCTTCCAGCAATGTCTGTATGATTTCCTTTTGGGTTAAACCATATAACGAGAT
TTCCAATTCATCACTATATGAGTTTATGGAAAAGGACAAAGACGGGTCTTCAATCCACAATGTATTCAGA
GCGGATATCACCTTGCTTCTCTCTTCGGGCCTGTCTGGCCGGACGGAGGATTTGAGAGCGGGATGCTGAT
GCGATAATCCTTGAATCAAACAAGGTTCAGCACCTAAATAATTTCCGATTCGAAAATCATCCATATCCTC
TACAATCGCGATATCATTGGCGCCCACTTCATCAACATTTATCTCTCTGCCCTGATTGATAGTTTTTAGA
TTTTTAATCTTGATGAATTTTTCCGAATCGTTGATTCTTACAACGTCTCGAAGTCTCAGACTTCCGTCAA
TTATTTTTAGAAAACTTCTTTTATGTCCTTTGGGGTCATGCTCTATCTTATAAAGATAAGATGAAAGTCT
GTTTGAGACCGATGCCGGAGGAAGTATAAAAGAAGTGATGGCGTCCAACAACTCATTGATACCGATATTG
AACATTGCTGATCCATGTAGCACCGGATAGACTTTGGCTTTTGCCACAAGAGCGATTATCGTATTCCAAT
AATCAGCCGGTGAAATTTCGCTATCCGCCAAATATCGTTCTAATATATTGTCGTCATGGTTGCATACAAA
TTCTTTGTATTCTTCCTTTATATATGTTTGGGAGCAAACCGGATAAACCGATCCATCGACAACATTTTGC
ATAAACAGGACATCTTGAGACAGATTTGCTTTTATATCCAGATACAAACGCTCCAAATTCACACCGGCTC
GGTCAATCTTATTGATAAATATAATTGTCGGGATTTGCAGCTTCTGTAAAGTATTGAACAGCAACTTTGT
CTGCGCTTGTATGCCTTCCTTTGCGGATAAGATGAGGACTGCTCCATCAAGCATTTTGAATGTCCGCTCC
ACTTCCGCAATAAAATCCATGTGTCCCGGAGTGTCAATGATATTGCATTTCACACCATTCCAGATAATAG
ATGTCGTAGAAGCCCGAACAGTAATTCCTCTACGTTTCTCTATATCCATAGAGTCCGTTATGGTGTCACC
ATTATCCACACAGCCGCACTTTTCCGTTGCTCCACTGGCAAACAGCAGATTCTCGGTTACGGAAGTTTTT
CCTGCATCAATGTGAGCAAGAATTCCTAAATTTATAATATTCATTTGGATTAAGCAATAATATACTACAA
TAGATGCATTGTCGAAACGCACCT
